Addgene plasmid #87496: NG-7
Purpose: For library amplification of fragment NG-7
Depositing lab: Steve Pollard. Depositing organization: University of Edinburgh. Publication: STAR: a simple TAL effector assembly reaction using isothermal assembly. Gogolok S, Garcia-Diaz C, Pollard SM. Sci Rep. 2016 Sep 12;6:33209. doi: 10.1038/srep33209. PubMed 27615025.
Backbone
  Vector backbone: pMA-T
  Backbone manufacturer: Life Technologies
  Vector type: TALEN, Synthetic Biology ; TALE DBD library preparation
Growth in bacteria
  Bacterial resistance: Ampicillin, 100 μg/mL
  Growth temperature: 37°C
  Growth strain: DH5alpha
  Copy number: High Copy
Gene/Insert
  Gene/Insert name: NG-7
  Species: Synthetic
  Cloning method: Unknown
Terms and licenses: Academic/Nonprofit Terms; Industry Terms: Not Available to Industry
How to cite: NG-7 was a gift from Steve Pollard (Addgene plasmid # 87496 ; http://n2t.net/addgene:87496 ; RRID:Addgene_87496)
