[The description below was written by a language model from this plasmid's Addgene catalogue record and the feature table of its GenBank file.]
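Description:
NG-7 is a small (2,519 bp) circular synthetic plasmid built on the pMA-T gene-synthesis cloning backbone and kept in E. coli as a storage and template vector, not as an expression construct. It is propagated through a high-copy ColE1/pUC-type origin of replication and selected with ampicillin via the bla beta-lactamase gene driven by its own AmpR promoter. The remaining annotated features are standard backbone landmarks: M13 forward-type sequencing primer sites, a T7 promoter/primer site, and an L4440 primer site on the opposite strand. Together these bracket the unannotated stretch of a few hundred base pairs where the insert presumably sits.

The payload is a synthetic fragment called NG-7, which is not annotated as a feature in the sequence record, so its exact boundaries and composition are not stated. The catalogue classifies the plasmid under TALEN and synthetic biology, specifically TALE DNA-binding-domain library preparation, and gives its purpose as library amplification of fragment NG-7. It belongs to a TAL effector assembly system based on isothermal assembly. In TALE nomenclature, NG usually denotes the repeat-variable diresidue that recognises thymine, and the number plausibly indicates a position in the repeat array, though the record does not confirm either point. In practice, the plasmid serves as a clonal, sequence-verified template from which the NG-7 module can be amplified. The amplified module would then join a set of repeat fragments that are combined into custom TALE DNA-binding domains. No eukaryotic promoter, tag, reporter or mammalian selection marker is recorded.
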