LOCUS       Exported 2519 bp ds-DNA circular SYN 13-MAY-2021
DEFINITION  For library amplification of fragment NG-7.
ACCESSION   .
VERSION     .
KEYWORDS    NG-7
SOURCE      synthetic DNA construct
  ORGANISM  synthetic DNA construct
REFERENCE   1 (bases 1 to 2519)
  AUTHORS   Gogolok S, Garcia-Diaz C, Pollard SM
  TITLE     STAR: a simple TAL effector assembly reaction using isothermal
            assembly.
  JOURNAL   Sci Rep. 2016 Sep 12;6:33209. doi: 10.1038/srep33209.
  PUBMED    27615025
REFERENCE   2 (bases 1 to 2519)
  AUTHORS   .
  TITLE     Direct Submission
  JOURNAL   Exported May 13, 2021 from SnapGene Server 1.1.58
            http://www.snapgene.com
FEATURES             Location/Qualifiers
     source          1..2519
                     /organism="synthetic DNA construct"
                     /mol_type="other DNA"
     primer_bind     278..300
                     /label=M13/pUC Forward
                     /note="In lacZ gene"
     primer_bind     292..309
                     /label=M13 Forward
                     /note="In lacZ gene. Also called M13-F20 or M13 (-21)
                     Forward"
     primer_bind     293..309
                     /label=M13 fwd
                     /note="common sequencing primer, one of multiple similar
                     variants"
     primer_bind     320..339
                     /label=T7
                     /note="T7 promoter, forward primer"
     promoter        320..338
                     /label=T7 promoter
                     /note="promoter for bacteriophage T7 RNA polymerase"
     primer_bind     complement(662..679)
                     /label=L4440
                     /note="L4440 vector, forward primer"
     rep_origin      complement(772..1360)
                     /direction=LEFT
                     /label=ori
                     /note="high-copy-number ColE1/pMB1/pBR322/pUC origin of
                     replication"
     primer_bind     complement(852..871)
                     /label=pBR322ori-F
                     /note="pBR322 origin, forward primer"
     CDS             complement(1531..2391)
                     /codon_start=1
                     /gene="bla"
                     /product="beta-lactamase"
                     /label=AmpR
                     /note="confers resistance to ampicillin, carbenicillin, and
                     related antibiotics"
                     /translation="MSIQHFRVALIPFFAAFCLPVFAHPETLVKVKDAEDQLGARVGYI
                     ELDLNSGKILESFRPEERFPMMSTFKVLLCGAVLSRIDAGQEQLGRRIHYSQNDLVEYS
                     PVTEKHLTDGMTVRELCSAAITMSDNTAANLLLTTIGGPKELTAFLHNMGDHVTRLDRW
                     EPELNEAIPNDERDTTMPVAMATTLRKLLTGELLTLASRQQLIDWMEADKVAGPLLRSA
                     LPAGWFIADKSGAGERGSRGIIAALGPDGKPSRIVVIYTTGSQATMDERNRQIAEIGAS
                     LIKHW"
     primer_bind     2154..2173
                     /label=Amp-R
                     /note="Ampicillin resistance gene, reverse primer"
     promoter        complement(2392..2496)
                     /gene="bla"
                     /label=AmpR promoter
ORIGIN
        1 ctaaattgta agcgttaata ttttgttaaa attcgcgtta aatttttgtt aaatcagctc
       61 attttttaac caataggccg aaatcggcaa aatcccttat aaatcaaaag aatagaccga
      121 gatagggttg agtggccgct acagggcgct cccattcgcc attcaggctg cgcaactgtt
      181 gggaagggcg tttcggtgcg ggcctcttcg ctattacgcc agctggcgaa agggggatgt
      241 gctgcaaggc gattaagttg ggtaacgcca gggttttccc agtcacgacg ttgtaaaacg
      301 acggccagtg agcgcgacgt aatacgactc actatagggc gaattggcgg aaggccgtca
      361 aggccacgtg tcttgtccag agctcgtatc ctgcagttaa caccggatca agtcgtggca
      421 atcgcgtcga atggaggggg aaagcaagcc ctggaaaccg tgcaaaggtt gttgccggtc
      481 ctgtgtcagg cgcatggatt aacgcccgca caggttgttc tgcaggatac ggtacctgga
      541 gcacaagact ggcctcatgg gccttccgct cactgcccgc tttccagtcg ggaaacctgt
      601 cgtgccagct gcattaacat ggtcatagct gtttccttgc gtattgggcg ctctccgctt
      661 cctcgctcac tgactcgctg cgctcggtcg ttcgggtaaa gcctggggtg cctaatgagc
      721 aaaaggccag caaaaggcca ggaaccgtaa aaaggccgcg ttgctggcgt ttttccatag
      781 gctccgcccc cctgacgagc atcacaaaaa tcgacgctca agtcagaggt ggcgaaaccc
      841 gacaggacta taaagatacc aggcgtttcc ccctggaagc tccctcgtgc gctctcctgt
      901 tccgaccctg ccgcttaccg gatacctgtc cgcctttctc ccttcgggaa gcgtggcgct
      961 ttctcatagc tcacgctgta ggtatctcag ttcggtgtag gtcgttcgct ccaagctggg
     1021 ctgtgtgcac gaaccccccg ttcagcccga ccgctgcgcc ttatccggta actatcgtct
     1081 tgagtccaac ccggtaagac acgacttatc gccactggca gcagccactg gtaacaggat
     1141 tagcagagcg aggtatgtag gcggtgctac agagttcttg aagtggtggc ctaactacgg
     1201 ctacactaga agaacagtat ttggtatctg cgctctgctg aagccagtta ccttcggaaa
     1261 aagagttggt agctcttgat ccggcaaaca aaccaccgct ggtagcggtg gtttttttgt
     1321 ttgcaagcag cagattacgc gcagaaaaaa aggatctcaa gaagatcctt tgatcttttc
     1381 tacggggtct gacgctcagt ggaacgaaaa ctcacgttaa gggattttgg tcatgagatt
     1441 atcaaaaagg atcttcacct agatcctttt aaattaaaaa tgaagtttta aatcaatcta
     1501 aagtatatat gagtaaactt ggtctgacag ttaccaatgc ttaatcagtg aggcacctat
     1561 ctcagcgatc tgtctatttc gttcatccat agttgcctga ctccccgtcg tgtagataac
     1621 tacgatacgg gagggcttac catctggccc cagtgctgca atgataccgc gagaaccacg
     1681 ctcaccggct ccagatttat cagcaataaa ccagccagcc ggaagggccg agcgcagaag
     1741 tggtcctgca actttatccg cctccatcca gtctattaat tgttgccggg aagctagagt
     1801 aagtagttcg ccagttaata gtttgcgcaa cgttgttgcc attgctacag gcatcgtggt
     1861 gtcacgctcg tcgtttggta tggcttcatt cagctccggt tcccaacgat caaggcgagt
     1921 tacatgatcc cccatgttgt gcaaaaaagc ggttagctcc ttcggtcctc cgatcgttgt
     1981 cagaagtaag ttggccgcag tgttatcact catggttatg gcagcactgc ataattctct
     2041 tactgtcatg ccatccgtaa gatgcttttc tgtgactggt gagtactcaa ccaagtcatt
     2101 ctgagaatag tgtatgcggc gaccgagttg ctcttgcccg gcgtcaatac gggataatac
     2161 cgcgccacat agcagaactt taaaagtgct catcattgga aaacgttctt cggggcgaaa
     2221 actctcaagg atcttaccgc tgttgagatc cagttcgatg taacccactc gtgcacccaa
     2281 ctgatcttca gcatctttta ctttcaccag cgtttctggg tgagcaaaaa caggaaggca
     2341 aaatgccgca aaaaagggaa taagggcgac acggaaatgt tgaatactca tactcttcct
     2401 ttttcaatat tattgaagca tttatcaggg ttattgtctc atgagcggat acatatttga
     2461 atgtatttag aaaaataaac aaataggggt tccgcgcaca tttccccgaa aagtgccac
//
