>Addgene plasmid #87496 | NG-7 | depositor partial sequence | sequence record 170642 | NG-7 RVD flanked by BciVI sites
GTATCCTGCAGTTAACACCGGATCAAGTCGTGGCAATCGCGTCGAATGGAGGGGGAAAGCAAGCCCTGGA
AACCGTGCAAAGGTTGTTGCCGGTCCTGTGTCAGGCGCATGGATTAACGCCCGCACAGGTTGTTCTGCAG
GATAC
